Addgene plasmid #55888: mRuby2-Actin-7
Purpose: Localization: Actin, Excitation: 559, Emission: 600
Depositing lab: Michael Davidson. Depositing organization: Florida State University, Tallahassee. Publication: Improving FRET dynamic range with bright green and red fluorescent proteins. Lam AJ, St-Pierre F, Gong Y, Marshall JD, Cranfill PJ, Baird MA, McKeown MR, Wiedenmann J, Davidson MW, Schnitzer MJ, Tsien RY, Lin MZ. Nat Methods. 2012 Sep 9. doi: 10.1038/nmeth.2171. PubMed 22961245.
Backbone
  Vector backbone: mRuby2
  Backbone size w/o insert (bp): 4750
  Vector type: Mammalian Expression
  Selectable markers: Neomycin (select with G418)
Growth in bacteria
  Bacterial resistance: Kanamycin, 50 μg/mL
  Growth temperature: 37°C
  Growth strain: DH5alpha
  Copy number: High Copy
Gene/Insert
  Gene/Insert name: Actin (alt name: NM_001101.3)
  Species: H. sapiens (human)
  Entrez Gene: ACTB (a.k.a. BKRNS, BNS, BRWS1, CSMH, DDS1, PS1TP5BP1, THC8)
  Promoter: CMV
  Tag / fusion protein: mRuby2
  Cloning method: Unknown
  Sequencing primers: 5′ CMV-F; 3′ SV40pA-R
Terms and licenses: Academic/Nonprofit Terms; Industry Terms
Depositor comments: . Excitation = 559; Emission = 600
How to cite: mRuby2-Actin-7 was a gift from Michael Davidson (Addgene plasmid # 55888 ; http://n2t.net/addgene:55888 ; RRID:Addgene_55888)
