[The description below was written by a language model from this plasmid's Addgene catalogue record.]
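Description:
mRuby2-Actin-7 is a mammalian expression plasmid that encodes human beta-actin (ACTB) fused to the red fluorescent protein mRuby2. It is built on an mRuby2 fluorescent-protein vector backbone of about 4.75 kb without the insert. The plasmid is maintained at high copy number in E. coli under kanamycin selection. It also carries a neomycin resistance marker, so transfected mammalian cells can be selected with G418, for example to make stable lines. No feature table accompanies the record, so the origins of replication and the exact arrangement of the resistance cassette are not documented here.

The fusion is expressed from the strong, constitutive CMV promoter. The listed 3′ sequencing primer implies that an SV40 polyadenylation signal lies downstream of the coding region. The construct name suggests that mRuby2 sits at the N-terminus of actin and that "7" refers to a linker length, but the record does not state the tag position, the linker or the cloning method.

The stated purpose is localization. The tagged actin incorporates into cellular actin structures and labels the actin cytoskeleton in red, with an excitation peak at 559 nm and an emission peak at 600 nm, which makes it suitable for fluorescence imaging of actin organisation and dynamics in mammalian cells. The plasmid is associated with work describing bright green and red fluorescent proteins developed to improve FRET dynamic range. In that context it serves as a fusion demonstrating how mRuby2 performs as a tag on a cytoskeletal protein.
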