>Addgene plasmid #55888 | mRuby2-Actin-7 | depositor partial sequence | sequence record 86794 | insert sequence
TCAGATCCGCTAGCGCTACCGGTCGCCACCATGGTGTCTAAGGGCGAAGAGCTGATCAAGGAAAATATGC
GTATGAAGGTGGTCATGGAAGGTTCGGTCAACGGCCACCAATTCAAATGCACAGGTGAAGGAGAAGGCAA
TCCGTACATGGGAACTCAAACCATGAGGATCAAAGTCATCGAGGGAGGACCCCTGCCATTTGCCTTTGAC
ATTCTTGCCACGTCGTTCATGTATGGCAGCCGTACTTTTATCAAGTACCCGAAAGGCATTCCTGATTTCT
TTAAACAGTCCTTTCCTGAGGGTTTTACTTGGGAAAGAGTTACGAGATACGAAGATGGTGGAGTCGTCAC
CGTCATGCAGGACACCAGCCTTGAGGATGGCTGTCTCGTTTACCACGTCCAAGTCAGAGGGGTAAACTTT
CCCTCCAATGGTCCCGTGATGCAGAAGAAGACCAAGGGTTGGGAGCCTAATACAGAGATGATGTATCCAG
CAGATGGTGGTCTGAGGGGATACACTCATATGGCACTGAAAGTTGATGGTGGTGGCCATCTGTCTTGCTC
TTTCGTAACAACTTACAGGTCAAAAAAGACCGTCGGGAACATCAAGATGCCCGGTATCCATGCCGTTGAT
CACCGCCTGGAAAGGTTAGAGGAAAGTGACAATGAAATGTTCGTAGTACAACGCGAACACGCAGTTGCCA
AGTTCGCCGGGCTTGGTGGTGGGATGGACGAGCTGTACAAGTCCGGACTCAGATCTCGAGCTATGGATGA
TGATATCGCCGCGCTCGTCGTCGACAACGGCTCCGGCATGTGCAAGGCCGGCTTCGCGGGCGACGATGCC
CCCCGGGCCGTCTTCCCCTCCATCGTGGGGCGCCCCAGGCACCAGGGCGTGATGGTGGGCATGGGTCAGA
AGGATTCCTATGTGGGCGACGAGGCCCAGAGCAAGAGAGGCATCCTCACCCTGAAGTACCCCATCGAGCA
CGGCATCGTCACCAACTGGGACGACATGGAGAAAATCTGGCACCACACCTTCTACAATGAGCTGCGTGTG
GCTCCCGAGGAGCACCCCGTGCTGCTGACCGAGGCCCCCCTGAACCCCAAGGCCAACCGCGAGAAGATGA
CCCAGATCATGTTTGAGACCTTCAACACCCCAGCCATGTACGTTGCTATCCAGGCTGTGCTATCCCTGTA
CGCCTCTGGCCGTACCACTGGCATCGTGATGGACTCCGGTGACGGGGTCACCCACACTGTGCCCATCTAC
GAGGGGTATGCCCTCCCCCATGCCATCCTGCGTCTGGACCTGGCTGGCCGGGACCTGACTGACTACCTCA
TGAAGATCCTCACCGAGCGCGGCTACAGCTTCACCACCACGGCCGAGCGGGAAATCGTGCGTGACATTAA
GGAGAAGCTGTGCTACGTCGCCCTGGACTTCGAGCAAGAGATGGCCACGGCTGCTTCCAGCTCCTCCCTG
GAGAAGAGCTACGAGCTGCCTGACGGCCAGGTCATCACCATTGGCAATGAGCGGTTCCGCTGCCCTGAGG
CACTCTTCCAGCCTTCCTTCCTGGGCATGGAGTCCTGTGGCATCCACGAAACTACCTTCAACTCCATCAT
GAAGTGTGACGTGGACATCCGCAAAGACCTGTACGCCAACACAGTGCTGTCTGGCGGCACCACCATGTAC
CCTGGCATTGCCGACAGGATGCAGAAGGAGATCACTGCCCTGGCACCCAGCACAATGAAGATCAAGATCA
TTGCTCCTCCTGAGCGCAAGTACTCCGTGTGGATCGGCGGCTCCATCCTGGCCTCGCTGTCCACCTTCCA
GCAGATGTGGATCAGCAAGCAGGAGTATGACGAGTCCGGCCCCTCCATCGTCCACCGCAAATGCTTCTAG
GGATCCACCGGATCTAGATAACTGATCATAATCAGCCATACC
