>Addgene plasmid #55888 | mRuby2-Actin-7 | addgene partial sequence | sequence record 108820 | mCherry-F 5'-ccccgtaatgcagaagaaga-3'
GAGATGATGTATCCAGCAGATGGTGGTCTGAGGGGATACACTCATATGGCACTGAAAGTTGATGGTGGTG
GCCATCTGTCTTGCTCTTTCGTAACAACTTACAGGTCAAAAAAGACCGTCGGGAACATCAAGATGCCCGG
TATCCATGCCGTTGATCACCGCCTGGAAAGGTTAGAGGAAAGTGACAATGAAATGTTCGTAGTACAACGC
GAACACGCAGTTGCCAAGTTCGCCGGGCTTGGTGGTGGGATGGACGAGCTGTACAAGTCCGGACTCAGAT
CTCGAGCTATGGATGATGATATCGCCGCGCTCGTCGTCGACAACGGCTCCGGCATGTGCAAGGCCGGCTT
CGCGGGCGACGATGCCCCCCGGGCCGTCTTCCCCTCCATCGTGGGGCGCCCCAGGCACCAGGGCGTGATG
GTGGGCATGGGTCAGAAGGATTCCTATGTGGGCGACGAGGCCCAGAGCAAGAGAGGCATCCTCACCCTGA
AGTACCCCATCGAGCACGGCATCGTCACCAACTGGGACGACATGGAGAAAATCTGGCACCACACCTTCTA
CAATGAGCTGCGTGTGGCTCCCGAGGAGCACCCCGTGCTGCTGACCGAGGCCCCCCTGAACCCCAAGGCC
AACCGCGAGAAGATGACCCAGATCATGTTTGAGACCTTCAACACCCCAGCCATGTACGTTGCTATCCAGG
CTGTGCTATCCCTGTACGCCTCTGGCCGTACCACTGGCATCGTGATGGACTCCGGTGACGGGGTCACCCA
CACTGTGCCCATCTACGAGGGGTATGCCCTCCCCCATGCCATCCTGCGTCTGGACCTGGCTGGCCGGGAC
CTGACTGACTACCTCATGAAGATCCTCACCGAGCGCGGCTACAGCTTCACCACCA
